Addgene plasmid #25556: Cp-PPPPS
Purpose: Bacterial expression for structure determination; may not be full ORF
Depositing lab: Cheryl Arrowsmith. Depositing organization: University of Toronto.
Backbone
  Vector backbone: p15TV-L
  Backbone manufacturer: SGC
  Backbone size w/o insert (bp): 7746
  Vector type: Bacterial Expression
Growth in bacteria
  Bacterial resistance: Ampicillin, 100 μg/mL
  Growth temperature: 37°C
  Growth strain: DH5alpha
  Copy number: Low Copy
Gene/Insert
  Gene/Insert name: Cp-PPPPS (alt names: PDB: 2O1O; farnesyl diphosphate synthase; polyprenyl pyrophosphate synthase, cgd4-2550)
  Species: Cryptosporidium parvum
  Insert size (bp): 1041
  Mutation: amino acid residues 38-384
  Tag / fusion protein: His (N terminal on insert)
  Cloning method: Restriction Enzyme
  Sequencing primers: 5′ T7; 3′ T7-term
Terms and licenses: Academic/Nonprofit Terms; Industry Terms: Not Available to Industry
Depositor comments: PDB: 2O1O http://www.thesgc.org/structures/2O1O/
How to cite: Cp-PPPPS was a gift from Cheryl Arrowsmith (Addgene plasmid # 25556 ; http://n2t.net/addgene:25556 ; RRID:Addgene_25556)
