[The description below was written by a language model from this plasmid's Addgene catalogue record.]
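Description:
Cp-PPPPS is a bacterial expression plasmid built on the p15TV-L backbone from a structural genomics programme, made to produce a Cryptosporidium parvum enzyme for structure determination. The backbone is recorded as 7746 bp without insert. The plasmid is maintained in E. coli under ampicillin selection and is listed as low copy. The record gives no origin of replication and includes no feature table, so the detailed layout of the vector cannot be described from the available information.

The insert is a 1041 bp fragment of the C. parvum gene cgd4-2550, annotated as a polyprenyl pyrophosphate synthase and alternatively as a farnesyl diphosphate synthase, an enzyme class that builds isoprenoid chains by condensing prenyl diphosphate units. The construct does not carry the full open reading frame. It encodes amino acid residues 38 to 384, a truncation of the kind often used to obtain a soluble, crystallisable domain. A His tag is fused to the N terminus of the insert, which allows purification by immobilised metal affinity chromatography. The fragment was introduced by restriction enzyme cloning.

The promoter is not explicitly stated. The listed sequencing primers are T7 and T7-term, which suggests that the insert sits between a T7 promoter and T7 terminator, an arrangement that requires a host supplying T7 RNA polymerase for expression. The depositor links the construct to a deposited crystal structure of the protein. Its typical use is therefore recombinant production of this parasite enzyme for crystallography and related structural or biochemical studies.
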