>Addgene plasmid #25556 | Cp-PPPPS | depositor partial sequence | sequence record 11960 | Author sequence
GAATATGATTATACGGATTTTATTAATTATTACGATAAATTTAAAGTAATAGTATATAATGTTTTAAAAA
AATTACCATTAAATGATGAAATAAGAAAACCAGTAATCGAATATTACTTAAACTGTATTGATTATAACGT
AAAAAAAGGCAAGCATATTCGTGGCAAAATTTTAGTGTTAATCTCAAGTTTAAGTTCAGCATATTCAAAT
ATAAAGAGAGACTCCATTTATTTGTTAGGGTGGGTGGTTGAAGCAATACAAGCATTGATATTAATTGCGG
ACGATATTATGGATTCTGGTAAATTTAGAAGAGGAGCGCCTTGTTGGTATATTGTTCATGGTCAATCGAA
TGCAATTAATGACATTTTTTTCTTGAAAATGCTATCACTTTCACTGATCTTTGAGCTTTCTAGTGTATTC
GGAAATGATATTGTTATGAAAATCCAGAAAATATACAATGAATCTATTTTTTTTACGGTATTGGGCCAAC
ATTTAGATCTGTCATATTTTGATTTATCTAAAGCTGACAAAATATCCGAAAGATACTTTTCAATGGTAGA
AATGAAGACTTCTCGCTATACGTTTTATATGCCTGTATTTTTTGGCTTAACACTTTCTGAAATTCAAGTT
TCTTCAGCGCAATTAAACTTGATTGAAGCTATCCTCTATAAACTGGGCGAATTCTATCAAGTGCACAATG
ATGTTTCTGACTACTTATTTAATGATAGCAATGCAGATGATATTTGCAGGTTTAAACTTACATGGCCACT
ACAAAAATCGTTTGAAATTGCTGATGAAGAAATGAAACTTAAGATTTCTGAAAACTATGGAAAAAATAGT
TCGTTAGTAAAAGATTGTTACAATTTATTAAAAATAAATGAACATTATTTGGAATATCAAAGGAATGCAT
TGGATTATTTAATTAAATTAGTGAAAGATATTACCGATGATAGTCTACAGAAAGTATTTATTCACCTAAT
TCACCAAATCTCGGAACTAATTACAAATAGTCGATCAAATGCAGATTCAAATAACTCATTA
