>Addgene plasmid #25556 | Cp-PPPPS | addgene partial sequence | sequence record 31539 | 25556 with LacI-R
CCTGAATTGACTCTCTTCCGGGCGCTATCATGCCATACCGCGAAAGGTTTTGCGCCATTCGATGGTGTCC
GGGATCTCGACGCTCTCCCTTATGCGACTCCTGCATTAGGAAGCAGCCCAGTAGTAGGTTGAGGCCGTTG
AGCACCGCCGCCGCAAGGAATGGTGCATGCAAGGAGATGGCGCCCAACAGTCCCCCGGCCACGGGGCCTG
CCACCATACCCACGCCGAAACAAGCGCTCATGAGCCCGAAGTGGCGAGCCCGATCTTCCCCATCGGTGAT
GTCGGCGATATAGGCGCCAGCAACCGCACCTGTGGCGCCGGTGATGCCGGCCACGATGCGTCCGGCGTAG
AGGATCGAGATCTCGATCCCGCGAAATTAATACGACTCACTATAGGGGAATTGTGAGCGGATAACAATTC
CCCTCTAGAAATAATTTTGTTTAACTTTAAGAAGGAGATATACCATGGGCAGCAGCCATCATCATCATCA
TCACAGCAGCGGCAGAGAAAACTTGTATTTCCAGGGCGAATATGATTATACGGATTTTATTAATTATTAC
GATAAATTTAAAGTAATAGTATATAATGTTTTAAAAAAATTACCATTAAATGATGAAATAAGAAAACCAG
TAATCGAATATTACTTAAACTGTATTGATTATAACGTAAAAAAAGGCAAGCATATTCGTGGCAAAATTTT
AGTGTTAATCTCAAGTTTAAGTTCAGCATATTCAAATATAAAGAGAGACTCCATTTATTTGTTAGGGTGG
GTGGTTGAAGCAATACAAGCATTGATATTAATTGCGGACGATATTATGGATTCTGGTAAATTTAGAAGAG
GAGCGCCTTGTTGGTATATTGTTCATGGTCAATCGAATGCAATTAATGACA
